Addgene plasmid #144184: TFORF1552
Purpose: Lentiviral vector for overexpressing transcription factor ORFs with unique 24-bp barcodes. Barcodes facilitate identification of transcription factors in pooled screens.
Depositing lab: Feng Zhang. Depositing organization: Broad Institute. Publication: A transcription factor atlas of directed differentiation. Joung J, Ma S, Tay T, Geiger-Schuller KR, Kirchgatterer PC, Verdine VK, Guo B, Arias-Garcia MA, Allen WE, Singh A, Kuksenko O, Abudayyeh OO, Gootenberg JS, Fu Z, Macrae RK, Buenrostro JD, Regev A, Zhang F. Cell. 2023 Jan 5;186(1):209-229.e26. doi: 10.1016/j.cell.2022.11.026. PubMed 36608654.
Backbone
  Vector backbone: pLX_TRC317
  Backbone manufacturer: Broad Institute Genetic Perturbation Platform
  Backbone size w/o insert (bp): 8264
  Vector type: Mammalian Expression, Lentiviral
  Selectable markers: Puromycin
Growth in bacteria
  Bacterial resistance: Ampicillin, 100 μg/mL
  Growth temperature: 37°C
  Growth strain: NEB Stable
  Copy number: High Copy
Gene/Insert
  Gene/Insert name: SP110
  Species: H. sapiens (human)
  Insert size (bp): 1769
  Entrez Gene: SP110 (a.k.a. IFI41, IFI75, IPR1, VODI)
  Promoter: EF1a
  Cloning method: Unknown
  Sequencing primers: 5′ GGGTGGAGACTGAAGTTAGGCCAG; 3′ CACATAGCGTAAAAGGAGCAACATAG
Terms and licenses: Academic/Nonprofit Terms; Industry Terms: Not Available to Industry
Depositor comments: NM_001185015,ENST00000540870 . The transcription factor ORF portion of this plasmid was synthesized by Genewiz. Please test multiple small colonies in case of plasmid recombination. To make this collection available in a timely manner, a portion of this collection was not fully sequenced by Addgene. If an Addgene verified full plasmid sequence is not available, please contact us prior to placing an order to request the full sequence.
How to cite: TFORF1552 was a gift from Feng Zhang (Addgene plasmid # 144184 ; http://n2t.net/addgene:144184 ; RRID:Addgene_144184)
