[The description below was written by a language model from this plasmid's Addgene catalogue record and pLannotate feature annotations shown in this document.]
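Description:
TFORF1552 is a lentiviral mammalian expression plasmid built on the pLX_TRC317 backbone and carrying the human SP110 open reading frame, one member of a barcoded transcription factor ORF collection. It is propagated in E. coli through a high-copy ColE1/pUC-type origin with ampicillin resistance (bla). An f1 origin and leftover lac and T7/T3 cloning-vector elements are also annotated in the bacterial portion. The depositor warns that recombination can occur, as is common for LTR-containing plasmids, and a recombination-reducing host strain is recorded.

The viral portion has a third-generation, self-inactivating layout. An RSV promoter drives a truncated HIV-1 5' LTR, followed by the Ψ packaging signal with a partial gag sequence, the Rev response element, a cPPT/CTS, a WPRE, and a ΔU3 3' LTR followed by an SV40 polyadenylation signal. Between the LTRs there are two expression units. An SV40 early promoter/origin region sits upstream of the puromycin N-acetyltransferase gene, which allows selection of transduced cells. The strong constitutive EF-1α promoter drives the synthesized SP110 ORF, and the WPRE downstream enhances transcript expression. The catalogue gives an insert size of 1769 bp, while the annotation matches about 1.6 kb to SP110 as a fragment, which is consistent with a specific isoform corresponding to the listed transcript accessions.

The record says each ORF in the collection is paired with a unique 24-bp barcode, but the feature table does not annotate it, so its position is not stated. The short U6 promoter fragment after the ORF is likely just a residual or primer-site sequence. The construct is intended for SP110 overexpression, including pooled screens in which the barcode reports which transcription factor each cell received.
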