Features (pLannotate 1.2.2; 31 found; start..end, strand, type, name):
      5..231     +  promoter       RSV promoter: Rous sarcoma virus enhancer/promoter
    232..412     +  LTR            5' LTR (truncated): truncated 5' long terminal repeat (LTR) from HIV-1
    459..584     +  misc_feature   HIV-1 Ψ: packaging signal of human immunodeficiency virus type 1
    568..931     +  CDS            HIV-1 gag (fragment): gag protein from human immunodeficiency virus 1; gag
   1077..1310    +  misc_feature   RRE: The Rev response element (RRE) of HIV-1 allows for Rev-dependent mRNA export from the nucleus to the cytoplasm.
   1687..1713    +  CDS            Rev (fragment): human immunodeficiency virus 1 (HIV-1) Rev protein; rev; enhances nuclear export of unspliced and incompletely spliced viral mRNAs
   1720..1743    +  promoter       SV40 promoter (fragment): SV40 early promoter
   1744..1815    +  promoter       SV40 promoter (fragment): SV40 enhancer and early promoter
   1839..1974    +  rep_origin     SV40 ori: SV40 origin of replication
   2020..2616    +  CDS            PuroR (fragment): puromycin N-acetyltransferase; pac from Streptomyces; confers resistance to puromycin
   2665..2782    +  misc_feature   cPPT/CTS: central polypurine tract and central termination sequence of HIV-1
   2847..2913    +  CDS            small t antigen (fragment): SV40 (simian virus 40) small t antigen
   2920..4098    +  promoter       EF-1α promoter: strong constitutive promoter for human elongation factor EF-1α
   4133..5722    +  CDS            SP110 (fragment): SP110_HUMAN - Experimental evidence at protein level: Swiss-Prot protein existence level 1. Transcription factor. May be a nuclear hormone receptor coactivator. Enhances transcription of genes with retinoic acid response elements (RARE). From Homo sapiens (Human).
   5795..5848    +  promoter       U6 promoter (fragment): RNA polymerase III promoter for human U6 snRNA
   5890..6478    +  misc_feature   WPRE: woodchuck hepatitis virus posttranscriptional regulatory element
   6529..6548    +  misc_feature   cPPT/CTS (fragment): central polypurine tract and central termination sequence of HIV-1
   6550..6783    +  LTR            3' LTR (ΔU3): self-inactivating 3' long terminal repeat (LTR) from HIV-1
   6861..6982    +  polyA_signal   SV40 poly(A) signal: SV40 polyadenylation signal
   7022..7157    +  rep_origin     SV40 ori: SV40 origin of replication
   7178..7196    -  promoter       T7 promoter: promoter for bacteriophage T7 RNA polymerase
   7204..7359    +  CDS            lacZα (fragment): LacZα fragment of β-galactosidase; lacZ fragment
   7364..7792    +  rep_origin     f1 ori (sequence partly withheld): f1 bacteriophage origin of replication; arrow indicates direction of (+) strand synthesis
   7845..7949    +  promoter       AmpR promoter: bla
   7950..8810    +  CDS            AmpR: β-lactamase; bla; confers resistance to ampicillin, carbenicillin, and related antibiotics
   8981..9569    +  rep_origin     ori: high-copy-number ColE1/pMB1/pBR322/pUC origin of replication
   9752..9844    +  CDS            lacI (fragment): lac repressor; lacI; The lac repressor binds to the lac operator to inhibit transcription in E. coli. This inhibition can be relieved by adding lactose or isopropyl-β-D-thiogalactopyranoside (IPTG).
   9857..9878    +  protein_bind   CAP binding site: CAP binding activates transcription in the presence of cAMP. E. coli catabolite activator protein
   9893..9923    +  promoter       lac promoter: promoter for the E. coli lac operon
   9931..9947    +  protein_bind   lac operator: The lac repressor binds to the lac operator to inhibit transcription in E. coli. This inhibition can be relieved by adding lactose or isopropyl-β-D-thiogalactopyranoside (IPTG). lac repressor encoded by lacI
   9992..10010   +  promoter       T3 promoter: promoter for bacteriophage T3 RNA polymerase
>Addgene plasmid #144184 | TFORF1552 | addgene full sequence | sequence record 404072 | Addgene NGS Result
TTAATGTAGTCTTATGCAATACTCTTGTAGTCTTGCAACATGGTAACGATGAGTTAGCAACATGCCTTAC
AAGGAGAGAAAAAGCACCGTGCATGCCGATTGGTGGAAGTAAGGTGGTACGATCGTGCCTTATTAGGAAG
GCAACAGACGGGTCTGACATGGATTGGACGAACCACTGAATTGCCGCATTGCAGAGATATTGTATTTAAG
TGCCTAGCTCGATACATAAACGGGTCTCTCTGGTTAGACCAGATCTGAGCCTGGGAGCTCTCTGGCTAAC
TAGGGAACCCACTGCTTAAGCCTCAATAAAGCTTGCCTTGAGTGCTTCAAGTAGTGTGTGCCCGTCTGTT
GTGTGACTCTGGTAACTAGAGATCCCTCAGACCCTTTTAGTCAGTGTGGAAAATCTCTAGCAGTGGCGCC
CGAACAGGGACTTGAAAGCGAAAGGGAAACCAGAGGAGCTCTCTCGACGCAGGACTCGGCTTGCTGAAGC
GCGCACGGCAAGAGGCGAGGGGCGGCGACTGGTGAGTACGCCAAAAATTTTGACTAGCGGAGGCTAGAAG
GAGAGAGATGGGTGCGAGAGCGTCAGTATTAAGCGGGGGAGAATTAGATCGCGATGGGAAAAAATTCGGT
TAAGGCCAGGGGGAAAGAAAAAATATAAATTAAAACATATAGTATGGGCAAGCAGGGAGCTAGAACGATT
CGCAGTTAATCCTGGCCTGTTAGAAACATCAGAAGGCTGTAGACAAATACTGGGACAGCTACAACCATCC
CTTCAGACAGGATCAGAAGAACTTAGATCATTATATAATACAGTAGCAACCCTCTATTGTGTGCATCAAA
GGATAGAGATAAAAGACACCAAGGAAGCTTTAGACAAGATAGAGGAAGAGCAAAACAAAAGTAAGACCAC
CGCACAGCAAGCGGCCGCTGATCTTCAGACCTGGAGGAGGAGATATGAGGGACAATTGGAGAAGTGAATT
ATATAAATATAAAGTAGTAAAAATTGAACCATTAGGAGTAGCACCCACCAAGGCAAAGAGAAGAGTGGTG
CAGAGAGAAAAAAGAGCAGTGGGAATAGGAGCTTTGTTCCTTGGGTTCTTGGGAGCAGCAGGAAGCACTA
TGGGCGCAGCGTCAATGACGCTGACGGTACAGGCCAGACAATTATTGTCTGGTATAGTGCAGCAGCAGAA
CAATTTGCTGAGGGCTATTGAGGCGCAACAGCATCTGTTGCAACTCACAGTCTGGGGCATCAAGCAGCTC
CAGGCAAGAATCCTGGCTGTGGAAAGATACCTAAAGGATCAACAGCTCCTGGGGATTTGGGGTTGCTCTG
GAAAACTCATTTGCACCACTGCTGTGCCTTGGAATGCTAGTTGGAGTAATAAATCTCTGGAACAGATTTG
GAATCACACGACCTGGATGGAGTGGGACAGAGAAATTAACAATTACACAAGCTTAATACACTCCTTAATT
GAAGAATCGCAAAACCAGCAAGAAAAGAATGAACAAGAATTATTGGAATTAGATAAATGGGCAAGTTTGT
GGAATTGGTTTAACATAACAAATTGGCTGTGGTATATAAAATTATTCATAATGATAGTAGGAGGCTTGGT
AGGTTTAAGAATAGTTTTTGCTGTACTTTCTATAGTGAATAGAGTTAGGCAGGGATATTCACCATTATCG
TTTCAGACCCACCTCCCAACCCCGAGGGGACCCATGCATTGCATCTCAATTAGTCAGCAACCAGGTGTGG
AAAGTCCCCAGGCTCCCCAGCAGGCAGAAGTATGCAAAGCATGCGTCTCAATTAGTCAGCAACCATAGTC
CCGCCCCTAACTCCGCCCATCCCGCCCCTAACTCCGCCCAGTTCCGCCCATTCTCCGCCCCATGGCTGAC
TAATTTTTTTTATTTATGCAGAGGCCGAGGCCGCCTCGGCCTCTGAGCTATTCCAGAAGTAGTGAGGAGG
CTTTTTTGGAGGCCTAGGCTTTTGCAAAAAGCTTTCTAGAGGTACCACCGGAGCTTACCATGACCGAGTA
CAAGCCCACGGTGCGCCTCGCCACCCGCGACGACGTCCCCAGGGCCGTACGCACCCTCGCCGCCGCGTTC
GCCGACTACCCCGCCACGCGCCACACCGTCGATCCGGACCGCCACATCGAGCGGGTCACCGAGCTGCAAG
AACTCTTCCTCACGCGCGTCGGGCTCGACATCGGCAAGGTGTGGGTCGCGGACGACGGCGCCGCCGTGGC
GGTCTGGACCACGCCGGAGAGCGTCGAAGCGGGGGCGGTGTTCGCCGAGATCGGCCCGCGCATGGCCGAG
TTGAGCGGTTCCCGGCTGGCCGCGCAGCAACAGATGGAAGGCCTCCTGGCGCCGCACCGGCCCAAGGAGC
CCGCGTGGTTCCTGGCCACCGTCGGCGTCTCGCCCGACCACCAGGGCAAGGGTCTGGGCAGCGCCGTCGT
GCTCCCCGGAGTGGAGGCGGCCGAGCGCGCCGGGGTGCCCGCCTTCCTGGAGACCTCCGCGCCCCGCAAC
CTCCCCTTCTACGAGCGGCTCGGCTTCACCGTCACCGCCGACGTCGAGGTGCCCGAAGGACCGCGCACCT
GGTGCATGACCCGCAAGCCCGGTGCCAGTTAACGAATTCTAGATCTTGAGACAAATGGCAGTATTCATCC
ACAATTTTAAAAGAAAAGGGGGGATTGGGGGGTACAGTGCAGGGGAAAGAATAGTAGACATAATAGCAAC
AGACATACAAACTAAAGAATTACAAAAACAAATTACAAAAATTCAAAATTTTCGGGTTTATTACAGGGAC
AGCAGAGATCCACTTTGGCGCCGGCTCGAGGCCTGCAGGTGCAAAGATGGATAAAGTTTTAAACAGAGAG
GAATCTTTGCAGCTAATGGACCTTCTAGGTCTTGAAAGGAGTGGGAATTGGCTCCGGTGCCCGTCAGTGG
GCAGAGCGCACATCGCCCACAGTCCCCGAGAAGTTGGGGGGAGGGGTCGGCAATTGAACCGGTGCCTAGA
GAAGGTGGCGCGGGGTAAACTGGGAAAGTGATGTCGTGTACTGGCTCCGCCTTTTTCCCGAGGGTGGGGG
AGAACCGTATATAAGTGCAGTAGTCGCCGTGAACGTTCTTTTTCGCAACGGGTTTGCCGCCAGAACACAG
GTAAGTGCCGTGTGTGGTTCCCGCGGGCCTGGCCTCTTTACGGGTTATGGCCCTTGCGTGCCTTGAATTA
CTTCCACCTGGCTGCAGTACGTGATTCTTGATCCCGAGCTTCGGGTTGGAAGTGGGTGGGAGAGTTCGAG
GCCTTGCGCTTAAGGAGCCCCTTCGCCTCGTGCTTGAGTTGAGGCCTGGCCTGGGCGCTGGGGCCGCCGC
GTGCGAATCTGGTGGCACCTTCGCGCCTGTCTCGCTGCTTTCGATAAGTCTCTAGCCATTTAAAATTTTT
GATGACCTGCTGCGACGCTTTTTTTCTGGCAAGATAGTCTTGTAAATGCGGGCCAAGATCTGCACACTGG
TATTTCGGTTTTTGGGGCCGCGGGCGGCGACGGGGCCCGTGCGTCCCAGCGCACATGTTCGGCGAGGCGG
GGCCTGCGAGCGCGGCCACCGAGAATCGGACGGGGGTAGTCTCAAGCTGGCCGGCCTGCTCTGGTGCCTG
GCCTCGCGCCGCCGTGTATCGCCCCGCCCTGGGCGGCAAGGCTGGCCCGGTCGGCACCAGTTGCGTGAGC
GGAAAGATGGCCGCTTCCCGGCCCTGCTGCAGGGAGCTCAAAATGGAGGACGCGGCGCTCGGGAGAGCGG
GCGGGTGAGTCACCCACACAAAGGAAAAGGGCCTTTCCGTCCTCAGCCGTCGCTTCATGTGACTCCACGG
AGTACCGGGCGCCGTCCAGGCACCTCGATTAGTTCTCGAGCTTTTGGAGTACGTCGTCTTTAGGTTGGGG
GGAGGGGTTTTATGCGATGGAGTTTCCCCACACTGAGTGGGTGGAGACTGAAGTTAGGCCAGCTTGGCAC
TTGATGTAATTCTCCTTGGAATTTGCCCTTTTTGAGTTTGGATCTTGGTTCATTCTCAAGCCTCAGACAG
TGGTTCAAAGTTTTTTTCTTCCATTTCAGGTGTCGTGAGGCTAGCACCGCCACCATGGGGAGGGGCTTCA
GGATGTTCACCATGACAAGAGCCATGGAAGAGGCTCTTTTTCAGCACTTCATGCACCAGAAGCTGGGGAT
CGCCTATGCCATACACAAGCCATTTCCCTTCTTTGAAGGCCTCCTAGACAACTCCATCATCACTAAGAGA
ATGTACATGGAATCTCTGGAAGCCTGTAGAAATTTGATCCCTGTATCCAGAGTGGTGCACAACATTCTCA
CCCAACTGGAGAGGACTTTTAACCTGTCTCTTCTGGTGACATTGTTCAGTCAAATTAACCTGCGTGAATA
TCCCAATCTGGTGACGATTTACAGAAGCTTCAAACGTGTTGGTGCTTCCTATGAATGGCAGAGCAGAGAC
ACACCAATCCTACTTGAAGCCCCAACTGGCCTAGCAGAAGGAAGCTCCCTCCATACCCCACTGGCGCTGC
CCCCACCACAACCCCCTCAACCAAGCTGTTCACCCTGTGCGCCAAGAGTCAGTGAGCCTGGAACATCCTC
CCAGCAAAGCGATGAGATCCTGAGTGAGTCGCCCAGCCCATCTGACCCTGTCCTGCCTCTCCCTGCACTC
ATCCAGGAAGGAAGAAGCACTTCAGTGACCAATGACAAGTTAACATCCAAAATGAATGCGGAAGAAGACT
CAGAAGAGATGCCCAGCCTCCTCACTAGCACTGTGCAAGTGGCCAGTGACAACCTGATCCCCCAAATAAG
AGATAAAGAAGACCCTCAAGAGATGCCCCACTCTCCCTTGGGCTCTATGCCAGAGATAAGAGATAATTCT
CCAGAACCAAATGACCCAGAAGAGCCCCAGGAGGTGTCCAGCACACCTTCAGACAAGAAAGGAAAGAAAA
GAAAAAGATGTATCTGGTCAACTCCAAAAAGGAGACATAAGAAAAAAAGCCTCCCAGGAGGGACAGCCTC
ATCTAGACACGGAATCCAAAAGAAGCTCAAAAGGGTGGATCAGGTTCCTCAAAAGAAAGATGACTCAACT
TGTAACTCCACGGTAGAGACAAGGGCCCAAAAGGCGAGAACTGAATGTGCCCGAAAGTCGAGATCAGAGG
AGATCATTGATGGCACTTCAGAAATGAATGAAGGAAAGAGGTCCCAGAAGACGCCTAGTACACCACGAAG
GGTCACACAAGGGGCAGCCTCACCTGGGCATGGCATCCAAGAGAAGCTCCAAGTGGTGGATAAGGTGACT
CAAAGGAAAGACGACTCAACCTGGAACTCAGAGGTCATGATGAGGGTCCAAAAGGCAAGAACTAAATGTG
CCCGAAAGTCCAGATTGAAAGAAAAGAAAAAGGAGAAAGATATCTGTTCAAGCTCAAAAAGGAGATTTCA
GAAAAATATTCACCGAAGAGGAAAACCCAAAAGTGACACTGTGGATTTTCACTGTTCTAAGCTCCCCGTG
ACCTGTGGTGAGGCGAAAGGGATTTTATATAAGAAGAAAATGAAACACGGATCCTCAGTGAAGTGCATTC
GGAATGAGGATGGAACTTGGTTAACACCAAATGAATTTGAAGTCGAAGGAAAAGGAAGGAACGCAAAGAA
CTGGAAACGGAATATACGTTGTGAAGGAATGACCCTAGGAGAGCTGCTGAAGAGTGGACTTTTGCTCTGT
CCTCCAAGAATAAATCTCAAGAGAGAGTTAAATAGCAAGTAGTAATGAACTAGTCCGTAACTTGAAAGTA
TTTCGATTTCTTGGCTTTATATATCTTGTGGAAAGGACGAGGAGGGCTATATGACATGAGTAGCACGCGT
TAAGTCGACAATCAACCTCTGGATTACAAAATTTGTGAAAGATTGACTGGTATTCTTAACTATGTTGCTC
CTTTTACGCTATGTGGATACGCTGCTTTAATGCCTTTGTATCATGCTATTGCTTCCCGTATGGCTTTCAT
TTTCTCCTCCTTGTATAAATCCTGGTTGCTGTCTCTTTATGAGGAGTTGTGGCCCGTTGTCAGGCAACGT
GGCGTGGTGTGCACTGTGTTTGCTGACGCAACCCCCACTGGTTGGGGCATTGCCACCACCTGTCAGCTCC
TTTCCGGGACTTTCGCTTTCCCCCTCCCTATTGCCACGGCGGAACTCATCGCCGCCTGCCTTGCCCGCTG
CTGGACAGGGGCTCGGCTGTTGGGCACTGACAATTCCGTGGTGTTGTCGGGGAAATCATCGTCCTTTCCT
TGGCTGCTCGCCTGTGTTGCCACCTGGATTCTGCGCGGGACGTCCTTCTGCTACGTCCCTTCGGCCCTCA
ATCCAGCGGACCTTCCTTCCCGCGGCCTGCTGCCGGCTCTGCGGCCTCTTCCGCGTCTTCGCCTTCGCCC
TCAGACGAGTCGGATCTCCCTTTGGGCCGCCTCCCCGCGTCGACTTTAAGACCAATGACTTACAAGGCAG
CTGTAGATCTTAGCCACTTTTTAAAAGAAAAGGGGGGACTGGAAGGGCTAATTCACTCCCAACGAAGACA
AGATCTGCTTTTTGCTTGTACTGGGTCTCTCTGGTTAGACCAGATCTGAGCCTGGGAGCTCTCTGGCTAA
CTAGGGAACCCACTGCTTAAGCCTCAATAAAGCTTGCCTTGAGTGCTTCAAGTAGTGTGTGCCCGTCTGT
TGTGTGACTCTGGTAACTAGAGATCCCTCAGACCCTTTTAGTCAGTGTGGAAAATCTCTAGCAGTACGTA
TAGTAGTTCATGTCATCTTATTATTCAGTATTTATAACTTGCAAAGAAATGAATATCAGAGAGTGAGAGG
AACTTGTTTATTGCAGCTTATAATGGTTACAAATAAAGCAATAGCATCACAAATTTCACAAATAAAGCAT
TTTTTTCACTGCATTCTAGTTGTGGTTTGTCCAAACTCATCAATGTATCTTATCATGTCTGGCTCTAGCT
ATCCCGCCCCTAACTCCGCCCATCCCGCCCCTAACTCCGCCCAGTTCCGCCCATTCTCCGCCCCATGGCT
GACTAATTTTTTTTATTTATGCAGAGGCCGAGGCCGCCTCGGCCTCTGAGCTATTCCAGAAGTAGTGAGG
AGGCTTTTTTGGAGGCCTAGGGACGTACCCAATTCGCCCTATAGTGAGTCGTATTACGCGCGCTCACTGG
CCGTCGTTTTACAACGTCGTGACTGGGAAAACCCTGGCGTTACCCAACTTAATCGCCTTGCAGCACATCC
CCCTTTCGCCAGCTGGCGTAATAGCGAAGAGGCCCGCACCGATCGCCCTTCCCAACAGTTGCGCAGCCTG
AATGGCGAATGGG
[124 nt withheld, positions 7364-7487]
C
[91 nt withheld, positions 7489-7579]
A
[49 nt withheld, positions 7581-7629]
CCTTTGACGTTGGAGTCCACGTTCTTT
[37 nt withheld, positions 7657-7693]
ACCCTATCTCGGTCTATTCTTTTGATTTATAAGGGATTTTGCCGATTTCGGCCTATTGGTTAAAAAATGA
GCTGATTTAACAAAAATTTAACGCGAATTTTAACAAAATATTAACGCTTACAATTTAGGTGGCACTTTTC
GGGGAAATGTGCGCGGAACCCCTATTTGTTTATTTTTCTAAATACATTCAAATATGTATCCGCTCATGAG
ACAATAACCCTGATAAATGCTTCAATAATATTGAAAAAGGAAGAGTATGAGTATTCAACATTTCCGTGTC
GCCCTTATTCCCTTTTTTGCGGCATTTTGCCTTCCTGTTTTTGCTCACCCAGAAACGCTGGTGAAAGTAA
AAGATGCTGAAGATCAGTTGGGTGCACGAGTGGGTTACATCGAACTGGATCTCAACAGCGGTAAGATCCT
TGAGAGTTTTCGCCCCGAAGAACGTTTTCCAATGATGAGCACTTTTAAAGTTCTGCTATGTGGCGCGGTA
TTATCCCGTATTGACGCCGGGCAAGAGCAACTCGGTCGCCGCATACACTATTCTCAGAATGACTTGGTTG
AGTACTCACCAGTCACAGAAAAGCATCTTACGGATGGCATGACAGTAAGAGAATTATGCAGTGCTGCCAT
AACCATGAGTGATAACACTGCGGCCAACTTACTTCTGACAACGATCGGAGGACCGAAGGAGCTAACCGCT
TTTTTGCACAACATGGGGGATCATGTAACTCGCCTTGATCGTTGGGAACCGGAGCTGAATGAAGCCATAC
CAAACGACGAGCGTGACACCACGATGCCTGTAGCAATGGCAACAACGTTGCGCAAACTATTAACTGGCGA
ACTACTTACTCTAGCTTCCCGGCAACAATTAATAGACTGGATGGAGGCGGATAAAGTTGCAGGACCACTT
CTGCGCTCGGCCCTTCCGGCTGGCTGGTTTATTGCTGATAAATCTGGAGCCGGTGAGCGTGGGTCTCGCG
GTATCATTGCAGCACTGGGGCCAGATGGTAAGCCCTCCCGTATCGTAGTTATCTACACGACGGGGAGTCA
GGCAACTATGGATGAACGAAATAGACAGATCGCTGAGATAGGTGCCTCACTGATTAAGCATTGGTAACTG
TCAGACCAAGTTTACTCATATATACTTTAGATTGATTTAAAACTTCATTTTTAATTTAAAAGGATCTAGG
TGAAGATCCTTTTTGATAATCTCATGACCAAAATCCCTTAACGTGAGTTTTCGTTCCACTGAGCGTCAGA
CCCCGTAGAAAAGATCAAAGGATCTTCTTGAGATCCTTTTTTTCTGCGCGTAATCTGCTGCTTGCAAACA
AAAAAACCACCGCTACCAGCGGTGGTTTGTTTGCCGGATCAAGAGCTACCAACTCTTTTTCCGAAGGTAA
CTGGCTTCAGCAGAGCGCAGATACCAAATACTGTTCTTCTAGTGTAGCCGTAGTTAGGCCACCACTTCAA
GAACTCTGTAGCACCGCCTACATACCTCGCTCTGCTAATCCTGTTACCAGTGGCTGCTGCCAGTGGCGAT
AAGTCGTGTCTTACCGGGTTGGACTCAAGACGATAGTTACCGGATAAGGCGCAGCGGTCGGGCTGAACGG
GGGGTTCGTGCACACAGCCCAGCTTGGAGCGAACGACCTACACCGAACTGAGATACCTACAGCGTGAGCT
ATGAGAAAGCGCCACGCTTCCCGAAGGGAGAAAGGCGGACAGGTATCCGGTAAGCGGCAGGGTCGGAACA
GGAGAGCGCACGAGGGAGCTTCCAGGGGGAAACGCCTGGTATCTTTATAGTCCTGTCGGGTTTCGCCACC
TCTGACTTGAGCGTCGATTTTTGTGATGCTCGTCAGGGGGGCGGAGCCTATGGAAAAACGCCAGCAACGC
GGCCTTTTTACGGTTCCTGGCCTTTTGCTGGCCTTTTGCTCACATGTTCTTTCCTGCGTTATCCCCTGAT
TCTGTGGATAACCGTATTACCGCCTTTGAGTGAGCTGATACCGCTCGCCGCAGCCGAACGACCGAGCGCA
GCGAGTCAGTGAGCGAGGAAGCGGAAGAGCGCCCAATACGCAAACCGCCTCTCCCCGCGCGTTGGCCGAT
TCATTAATGCAGCTGGCACGACAGGTTTCCCGACTGGAAAGCGGGCAGTGAGCGCAACGCAATTAATGTG
AGTTAGCTCACTCATTAGGCACCCCAGGCTTTACACTTTATGCTTCCGGCTCGTATGTTGTGTGGAATTG
TGAGCGGATAACAATTTCACACAGGAAACAGCTATGACCATGATTACGCCAAGCGCGCAATTAACCCTCA
CTAAAGGGAACAAAAGCTGGAGCTGCAAGC
