>Addgene plasmid #144184 | TFORF1552 | depositor partial sequence | sequence record 284667 | Insert
ACCGCCACCATGGGGAGGGGCTTCAGGATGTTCACCATGACAAGAGCCATGGAAGAGGCTCTTTTTCAGC
ACTTCATGCACCAGAAGCTGGGGATCGCCTATGCCATACACAAGCCATTTCCCTTCTTTGAAGGCCTCCT
AGACAACTCCATCATCACTAAGAGAATGTACATGGAATCTCTGGAAGCCTGTAGAAATTTGATCCCTGTA
TCCAGAGTGGTGCACAACATTCTCACCCAACTGGAGAGGACTTTTAACCTGTCTCTTCTGGTGACATTGT
TCAGTCAAATTAACCTGCGTGAATATCCCAATCTGGTGACGATTTACAGAAGCTTCAAACGTGTTGGTGC
TTCCTATGAATGGCAGAGCAGAGACACACCAATCCTACTTGAAGCCCCAACTGGCCTAGCAGAAGGAAGC
TCCCTCCATACCCCACTGGCGCTGCCCCCACCACAACCCCCTCAACCAAGCTGTTCACCCTGTGCGCCAA
GAGTCAGTGAGCCTGGAACATCCTCCCAGCAAAGCGATGAGATCCTGAGTGAGTCGCCCAGCCCATCTGA
CCCTGTCCTGCCTCTCCCTGCACTCATCCAGGAAGGAAGAAGCACTTCAGTGACCAATGACAAGTTAACA
TCCAAAATGAATGCGGAAGAAGACTCAGAAGAGATGCCCAGCCTCCTCACTAGCACTGTGCAAGTGGCCA
GTGACAACCTGATCCCCCAAATAAGAGATAAAGAAGACCCTCAAGAGATGCCCCACTCTCCCTTGGGCTC
TATGCCAGAGATAAGAGATAATTCTCCAGAACCAAATGACCCAGAAGAGCCCCAGGAGGTGTCCAGCACA
CCTTCAGACAAGAAAGGAAAGAAAAGAAAAAGATGTATCTGGTCAACTCCAAAAAGGAGACATAAGAAAA
AAAGCCTCCCAGGAGGGACAGCCTCATCTAGACACGGAATCCAAAAGAAGCTCAAAAGGGTGGATCAGGT
TCCTCAAAAGAAAGATGACTCAACTTGTAACTCCACGGTAGAGACAAGGGCCCAAAAGGCGAGAACTGAA
TGTGCCCGAAAGTCGAGATCAGAGGAGATCATTGATGGCACTTCAGAAATGAATGAAGGAAAGAGGTCCC
AGAAGACGCCTAGTACACCACGAAGGGTCACACAAGGGGCAGCCTCACCTGGGCATGGCATCCAAGAGAA
GCTCCAAGTGGTGGATAAGGTGACTCAAAGGAAAGACGACTCAACCTGGAACTCAGAGGTCATGATGAGG
GTCCAAAAGGCAAGAACTAAATGTGCCCGAAAGTCCAGATTGAAAGAAAAGAAAAAGGAGAAAGATATCT
GTTCAAGCTCAAAAAGGAGATTTCAGAAAAATATTCACCGAAGAGGAAAACCCAAAAGTGACACTGTGGA
TTTTCACTGTTCTAAGCTCCCCGTGACCTGTGGTGAGGCGAAAGGGATTTTATATAAGAAGAAAATGAAA
CACGGATCCTCAGTGAAGTGCATTCGGAATGAGGATGGAACTTGGTTAACACCAAATGAATTTGAAGTCG
AAGGAAAAGGAAGGAACGCAAAGAACTGGAAACGGAATATACGTTGTGAAGGAATGACCCTAGGAGAGCT
GCTGAAGAGTGGACTTTTGCTCTGTCCTCCAAGAATAAATCTCAAGAGAGAGTTAAATAGCAAGTAGTAA
TGAACTAGTCCGTAACTTGAAAGTATTTCGATTTCTTGGCTTTATATATCTTGTGGAAAGGACGAGGAGG
GCTATATGACATGAGTAGC
