>Addgene plasmid #144184 | TFORF1552 | depositor partial sequence | sequence record 284668 | Barcode
GGAGGGCTATATGACATGAGTAGC
